>Addgene plasmid #166804 | pcDNA 3.1 LIC 6A NLRP1-FLAG S1213A | addgene full sequence | sequence record 328379 | Addgene NGS Result
GACGGATCGGGAGATCTCCCGATCCCCTATGGTGCACTCTCAGTACAATCTGCTCTGATGCCGCATAGTT
AAGCCAGTATCTGCTCCCTGCTTGTGTGTTGGAGGTCGCTGAGTAGTGCGCGAGCAAAATTTAAGCTACA
ACAAGGCAAGGCTTGACCGACAATTGCATGAAGAATCTGCTTAGGGTTAGGCGTTTTGCGCTGCTTCGCG
ATGTACGGGCCAGATATACGCGTTGACATTGATTATTGACTAGTTATTAATAGTAATCAATTACGGGGTC
ATTAGTTCATAGCCCATATATGGAGTTCCGCGTTACATAACTTACGGTAAATGGCCCGCCTGGCTGACCG
CCCAACGACCCCCGCCCATTGACGTCAATAATGACGTATGTTCCCATAGTAACGCCAATAGGGACTTTCC
ATTGACGTCAATGGGTGGAGTATTTACGGTAAACTGCCCACTTGGCAGTACATCAAGTGTATCATATGCC
AAGTACGCCCCCTATTGACGTCAATGACGGTAAATGGCCCGCCTGGCATTATGCCCAGTACATGACCTTA
TGGGACTTTCCTACTTGGCAGTACATCTACGTATTAGTCATCGCTATTACCATGGTGATGCGGTTTTGGC
AGTACATCAATGGGCGTGGATAGCGGTTTGACTCACGGGGATTTCCAAGTCTCCACCCCATTGACGTCAA
TGGGAGTTTGTTTTGGCACCAAAATCAACGGGACTTTCCAAAATGTCGTAACAACTCCGCCCCATTGACG
CAAATGGGCGGTAGGCGTGTACGGTGGGAGGTCTATATAAGCAGAGCTCTCTGGCTAACTAGAGAACCCA
CTGCTTACTGGCTTATCGAAATTAATACGACTCACTATAGGGAGACCCAAGCTTGGTACCGAGCTCGGAT
CCCTACTTCCAATCCAATGCCACCATGGCTGGCGGAGCCTGGGGCCGCCTGGCCTGTTACTTGGAGTTCC
TGAAGAAGGAGGAGCTGAAGGAGTTCCAGCTTCTGCTCGCCAATAAAGCGCACTCCAGGAGCTCTTCGGG
TGAGACACCCGCTCAGCCAGAGAAGACGAGTGGCATGGAGGTGGCCTCGTACCTGGTGGCTCAGTATGGG
GAGCAGCGGGCCTGGGACCTAGCCCTCCATACCTGGGAGCAGATGGGGCTGAGGTCACTGTGCGCCCAAG
CCCAGGAAGGGGCAGGCCACTCTCCCTCATTCCCCTACAGCCCAAGTGAACCCCACCTGGGGTCTCCCAG
CCAACCCACCTCCACCGCAGTGCTAATGCCCTGGATCCATGAATTGCCGGCGGGGTGCACCCAGGGCTCA
GAGAGAAGGGTTTTGAGACAGCTGCCTGACACATCTGGACGCCGCTGGAGAGAAATCTCTGCCTCACTCC
TCTACCAAGCTCTTCCAAGCTCCCCAGACCATGAGTCTCCAAGCCAGGAGTCACCCAACGCCCCCACATC
CACAGCAGTGCTGGGGAGCTGGGGATCCCCACCTCAGCCCAGCCTAGCACCCAGAGAGCAGGAGGCTCCT
GGGACCCAATGGCCTCTGGATGAAACGTCAGGAATTTACTACACAGAAATCAGAGAAAGAGAGAGAGAGA
AATCAGAGAAAGGCAGGCCCCCATGGGCAGCGGTGGTAGGAACGCCCCCACAGGCGCACACCAGCCTACA
GCCCCACCACCACCCATGGGAGCCTTCTGTGAGAGAGAGCCTCTGTTCCACATGGCCCTGGAAAAATGAG
GATTTTAACCAAAAATTCACACAGCTGCTACTTCTACAAAGACCTCACCCCAGAAGCCAAGATCCCCTGG
TCAAGAGAAGCTGGCCTGATTATGTGGAGGAGAATCGAGGACATTTAATTGAGATCAGAGACTTATTTGG
CCCAGGCCTGGATACCCAAGAACCTCGCATAGTCATACTGCAGGGGGCTGCTGGAATTGGGAAGTCAACA
CTGGCCAGGCAGGTGAAGGAAGCCTGGGGGAGAGGCCAGCTGTATGGGGACCGCTTCCAGCATGTCTTCT
ACTTCAGCTGCAGAGAGCTGGCCCAGTCCAAGGTGGTGAGTCTCGCTGAGCTCATCGGAAAAGATGGGAC
AGCCACTCCGGCTCCCATTAGACAGATCCTGTCTAGGCCAGAGCGGCTGCTCTTCATCCTCGATGGTGTA
GATGAGCCAGGATGGGTCTTGCAGGAGCCGAGTTCTGAGCTCTGTCTGCACTGGAGCCAGCCACAGCCGG
CGGATGCACTGCTGGGCAGTTTGCTGGGGAAAACTATACTTCCCGAGGCATCCTTCCTGATCACGGCTCG
GACCACAGCTCTGCAGAACCTCATTCCTTCTTTGGAGCAGGCACGTTGGGTAGAGGTCCTGGGGTTCTCT
GAGTCCAGCAGGAAGGAATATTTCTACAGATATTTCACAGATGAAAGGCAAGCAATTAGAGCCTTTAGGT
TGGTCAAATCAAACAAAGAGCTCTGGGCCCTGTGTCTTGTGCCCTGGGTGTCCTGGCTGGCCTGCACTTG
CCTGATGCAGCAGATGAAGCGGAAGGAAAAACTCACACTGACTTCCAAGACCACCACAACCCTCTGTCTA
CATTACCTTGCCCAGGCTCTCCAAGCTCAGCCATTGGGACCCCAGCTCAGAGACCTCTGCTCTCTGGCTG
CTGAGGGCATCTGGCAAAAAAAGACCCTTTTCAGTCCAGATGACCTCAGGAAGCATGGGTTAGATGGGGC
CATCATCTCCACCTTCTTGAAGATGGGTATTCTTCAAGAGCACCCCATCCCTCTGAGCTACAGCTTCATT
CACCTCTGTTTCCAAGAGTTCTTTGCAGCAATGTCCTATGTCTTGGAGGATGAGAAGGGGAGAGGTAAAC
ATTCTAATTGCATCATAGATTTGGAAAAGACGCTAGAAGCATATGGAATACATGGCCTGTTTGGGGCATC
AACCACACGTTTCCTATTGGGCCTGTTAAGTGATGAGGGGGAGAGAGAGATGGAGAACATCTTTCACTGC
CGGCTGTCTCAGGGGAGGAACCTGATGCAGTGGGTCCCGTCCCTGCAGCTGCTGCTGCAGCCACACTCTC
TGGAGTCCCTCCACTGCTTGTACGAGACTCGGAACAAAACGTTCCTGACACAAGTGATGGCCCATTTCGA
AGAAATGGGCATGTGTGTAGAAACAGACATGGAGCTCTTAGTGTGCACTTTCTGCATTAAATTCAGCCGC
CACGTGAAGAAGCTTCAGCTGATTGAGGGCAGGCAGCACAGATCAACATGGAGCCCCACCATGGTAGTCC
TGTTCAGGTGGGTCCCAGTCACAGATGCCTATTGGCAGATTCTCTTCTCCGTCCTCAAGGTCACCAGAAA
CCTGAAGGAGCTGGACCTAAGTGGAAACTCGCTGAGCCACTCTGCAGTGAAGAGTCTTTGTAAGACCCTG
AGACGCCCTCGCTGCCTCCTGGAGACCCTGCGGTTGGCTGGCTGTGGCCTCACAGCTGAGGACTGCAAGG
ACCTTGCCTTTGGGCTGAGAGCCAACCAGACCCTGACCGAGCTGGACCTGAGCTTCAATGTGCTCACGGA
TGCTGGAGCCAAACACCTTTGCCAGAGACTGAGACAGCCGAGCTGCAAGCTACAGCGACTGCAGCTGGTC
AGCTGTGGCCTCACGTCTGACTGCTGCCAGGACCTGGCCTCTGTGCTTAGTGCCAGCCCCAGCCTGAAGG
AGCTAGACCTGCAGCAGAACAACCTGGATGACGTTGGCGTGCGACTGCTCTGTGAGGGGCTCAGGCATCC
TGCCTGCAAACTCATACGCCTGGGGCTGGACCAGACAACTCTGAGTGATGAGATGAGGCAGGAACTGAGG
GCCCTGGAGCAGGAGAAACCTCAGCTGCTCATCTTCAGCAGACGGAAACCAAGTGTGATGACCCCTACTG
AGGGCCTGGATACGGGAGAGATGAGTAATAGCACATCCTCACTCAAGCGGCAGAGACTCGGATCAGAGAG
GGCGGCTTCCCATGTTGCTCAGGCTAATCTCAAACTCCTGGACGTGAGCAAGATCTTCCCAATTGCTGAG
ATTGCAGAGGAAAGCTCCCCAGAGGTAGTACCGGTGGAACTCTTGTGCGTGCCTTCTCCTGCCTCTCAAG
GGGACCTGCATACGAAGCCTTTGGGGACTGACGATGACTTCTGGGGCCCCACGGGGCCTGTGGCTACTGA
GGTAGTTGACAAAGAAAAGAACTTGTACCGAGTTCACTTCCCTGTAGCTGGCTCCTACCGCTGGCCCAAC
ACGGGTCTCTGCTTTGTGATGAGAGAAGCGGTGACCGTTGAGATTGAATTCTGTGTGTGGGACCAGTTCC
TGGGTGAGATCAACCCACAGCACAGCTGGATGGTGGCAGGGCCTCTGCTGGACATCAAGGCTGAGCCTGG
AGCTGTGGAAGCTGTGCACCTCCCTCACTTTGTGGCTCTCCAAGGGGGCCATGTGGACACATCCCTGTTC
CAAATGGCCCACTTTAAAGAGGAGGGGATGCTCCTGGAGAAGCCAGCCAGGGTGGAGCTGCATCACATAG
TTCTGGAAAACCCCAGCTTCGCCCCCTTGGGAGTCCTCCTGAAAATGATCCATAATGCCCTGCGCTTCAT
TCCCGTCACCTCTGTGGTGTTGCTTTACCACCGCGTCCATCCTGAGGAAGTCACCTTCCACCTCTACCTG
ATCCCAAGTGACTGCTCCATTCGGAAGGCCATAGATGATCTAGAAATGAAATTCCAGTTTGTGCGAATCC
ACAAGCCACCCCCGCTGACCCCACTTTATATGGGCTGTCGTTACACTGTGTCTGGGTCTGGTTCAGGGAT
GCTGGAAATACTCCCCAAGGAACTGGAGCTCTGCTATCGAAGCCCTGGAGAAGACCAGCTGTTCTCGGAG
TTCTACGTTGGCCACTTGGGATCAGGGATCAGGCTGCAAGTGAAAGACAAGAAAGATGAGACTCTGGTGT
GGGAGGCCTTGGTGAAACCAGGAGATCTCATGCCTGCAACTACTCTGATCCCTCCAGCCCGCATAGCCGT
ACCTTCACCTCTGGATGCCCCGCAGTTGCTGCACTTTGTGGACCAGTATCGAGAGCAGCTGATAGCCCGA
GTGACATCGGTGGAGGTTGTCTTGGACAAACTGCATGGACAGGTGCTGAGCCAGGAGCAGTACGAGAGGG
TGCTGGCTGAGAACACGAGGCCCAGCCAGATGCGGAAGCTGTTCAGCTTGAGCCAGTCCTGGGACCGGAA
GTGCAAAGATGGACTCTACCAAGCCCTGAAGGAGACCCATCCTCACCTCATTATGGAACTCTGGGAGAAG
GGCAGCAAAAAGGGACTCCTGCCACTCAGCAGCGACTACAAAGACGATGACGACAAGTAATAACATTGGA
AGTGGATAATCTAGAGGGCCCTATTCTATAGTGTCACCTAAATGCTAGAGCTCGCTGATCAGCCTCGACT
GTGCCTTCTAGTTGCCAGCCATCTGTTGTTTGCCCCTCCCCCGTGCCTTCCTTGACCCTGGAAGGTGCCA
CTCCCACTGTCCTTTCCTAATAAAATGAGGAAATTGCATCGCATTGTCTGAGTAGGTGTCATTCTATTCT
GGGGGGTGGGGTGGGGCAGGACAGCAAGGGGGAGGATTGGGAAGACAATAGCAGGCATGCTGGGGATGCG
GTGGGCTCTATGGCTTCTGAGGCGGAAAGAACCAGCTGGGGCTCTAGGGGGTATCCCC
[124 nt withheld, positions 5729-5852]
C
[91 nt withheld, positions 5854-5944]
A
[49 nt withheld, positions 5946-5994]
CCTTTGACGTTGGAGTCCACGTTCTTT
[37 nt withheld, positions 6022-6058]
ACCCTATCTCGGTCTATTCTTTTGATTTATAAGGGATTTTGCCGATTTCGGCCTATTGGTTAAAAAATGA
GCTGATTTAACAAAAATTTAACGCGAATTAATTCTGTGGAATGTGTGTCAGTTAGGGTGTGGAAAGTCCC
CAGGCTCCCCAGCAGGCAGAAGTATGCAAAGCATGCATCTCAATTAGTCAGCAACCAGGTGTGGAAAGTC
CCCAGGCTCCCCAGCAGGCAGAAGTATGCAAAGCATGCATCTCAATTAGTCAGCAACCATAGTCCCGCCC
CTAACTCCGCCCATCCCGCCCCTAACTCCGCCCAGTTCCGCCCATTCTCCGCCCCATGGCTGACTAATTT
TTTTTATTTATGCAGAGGCCGAGGCCGCCTCTGCCTCTGAGCTATTCCAGAAGTAGTGAGGAGGCTTTTT
TGGAGGCCTAGGCTTTTGCAAAAAGCTCCCGGGAGCTTGTATATCCATTTTCGGATCTGATCAAGAGACA
GGATGAGGATCGTTTCGCATGATTGAACAAGATGGATTGCACGCAGGTTCTCCGGCCGCTTGGGTGGAGA
GGCTATTCGGCTATGACTGGGCACAACAGACAATCGGCTGCTCTGATGCCGCCGTGTTCCGGCTGTCAGC
GCAGGGGCGCCCGGTTCTTTTTGTCAAGACCGACCTGTCCGGTGCCCTGAATGAACTGCAGGACGAGGCA
GCGCGGCTATCGTGGCTGGCCACGACGGGCGTTCCTTGCGCAGCTGTGCTCGACGTTGTCACTGAAGCGG
GAAGGGACTGGCTGCTATTGGGCGAAGTGCCGGGGCAGGATCTCCTGTCATCTCACCTTGCTCCTGCCGA
GAAAGTATCCATCATGGCTGATGCAATGCGGCGGCTGCATACGCTTGATCCGGCTACCTGCCCATTCGAC
CACCAAGCGAAACATCGCATCGAGCGAGCACGTACTCGGATGGAAGCCGGTCTTGTCGATCAGGATGATC
TGGACGAAGAGCATCAGGGGCTCGCGCCAGCCGAACTGTTCGCCAGGCTCAAGGCGCGCATGCCCGACGG
CGAGGATCTCGTCGTGACCCATGGCGATGCCTGCTTGCCGAATATCATGGTGGAAAATGGCCGCTTTTCT
GGATTCATCGACTGTGGCCGGCTGGGTGTGGCGGACCGCTATCAGGACATAGCGTTGGCTACCCGTGATA
TTGCTGAAGAGCTTGGCGGCGAATGGGCTGACCGCTTCCTCGTGCTTTACGGTATCGCCGCTCCCGATTC
GCAGCGCATCGCCTTCTATCGCCTTCTTGACGAGTTCTTCTGAGCGGGACTCTGGGGTTCGAAATGACCG
ACCAAGCGACGCCCAACCTGCCATCACGAGATTTCGATTCCACCGCCGCCTTCTATGAAAGGTTGGGCTT
CGGAATCGTTTTCCGGGACGCCGGCTGGATGATCCTCCAGCGCGGGGATCTCATGCTGGAGTTCTTCGCC
CACCCCAACTTGTTTATTGCAGCTTATAATGGTTACAAATAAAGCAATAGCATCACAAATTTCACAAATA
AAGCATTTTTTTCACTGCATTCTAGTTGTGGTTTGTCCAAACTCATCAATGTATCTTATCATGTCTGTAT
ACCGTCGACCTCTAGCTAGAGCTTGGCGTAATCATGGTCATAGCTGTTTCCTGTGTGAAATTGTTATCCG
CTCACAATTCCACACAACATACGAGCCGGAAGCATAAAGTGTAAAGCCTGGGGTGCCTAATGAGTGAGCT
AACTCACATTAATTGCGTTGCGCTCACTGCCCGCTTTCCAGTCGGGAAACCTGTCGTGCCAGCTGCATTA
ATGAATCGGCCAACGCGCGGGGAGAGGCGGTTTGCGTATTGGGCGCTCTTCCGCTTCCTCGCTCACTGAC
TCGCTGCGCTCGGTCGTTCGGCTGCGGCGAGCGGTATCAGCTCACTCAAAGGCGGTAATACGGTTATCCA
CAGAATCAGGGGATAACGCAGGAAAGAACATGTGAGCAAAAGGCCAGCAAAAGGCCAGGAACCGTAAAAA
GGCCGCGTTGCTGGCGTTTTTCCATAGGCTCCGCCCCCCTGACGAGCATCACAAAAATCGACGCTCAAGT
CAGAGGTGGCGAAACCCGACAGGACTATAAAGATACCAGGCGTTTCCCCCTGGAAGCTCCCTCGTGCGCT
CTCCTGTTCCGACCCTGCCGCTTACCGGATACCTGTCCGCCTTTCTCCCTTCGGGAAGCGTGGCGCTTTC
TCATAGCTCACGCTGTAGGTATCTCAGTTCGGTGTAGGTCGTTCGCTCCAAGCTGGGCTGTGTGCACGAA
CCCCCCGTTCAGCCCGACCGCTGCGCCTTATCCGGTAACTATCGTCTTGAGTCCAACCCGGTAAGACACG
ACTTATCGCCACTGGCAGCAGCCACTGGTAACAGGATTAGCAGAGCGAGGTATGTAGGCGGTGCTACAGA
GTTCTTGAAGTGGTGGCCTAACTACGGCTACACTAGAAGAACAGTATTTGGTATCTGCGCTCTGCTGAAG
CCAGTTACCTTCGGAAAAAGAGTTGGTAGCTCTTGATCCGGCAAACAAACCACCGCTGGTAGCGGTGGTT
TTTTTGTTTGCAAGCAGCAGATTACGCGCAGAAAAAAAGGATCTCAAGAAGATCCTTTGATCTTTTCTAC
GGGGTCTGACGCTCAGTGGAACGAAAACTCACGTTAAGGGATTTTGGTCATGAGATTATCAAAAAGGATC
TTCACCTAGATCCTTTTAAATTAAAAATGAAGTTTTAAATCAATCTAAAGTATATATGAGTAAACTTGGT
CTGACAGTTACCAATGCTTAATCAGTGAGGCACCTATCTCAGCGATCTGTCTATTTCGTTCATCCATAGT
TGCCTGACTCCCCGTCGTGTAGATAACTACGATACGGGAGGGCTTACCATCTGGCCCCAGTGCTGCAATG
ATACCGCGAGACCCACGCTCACCGGCTCCAGATTTATCAGCAATAAACCAGCCAGCCGGAAGGGCCGAGC
GCAGAAGTGGTCCTGCAACTTTATCCGCCTCCATCCAGTCTATTAATTGTTGCCGGGAAGCTAGAGTAAG
TAGTTCGCCAGTTAATAGTTTGCGCAACGTTGTTGCCATTGCTACAGGCATCGTGGTGTCACGCTCGTCG
TTTGGTATGGCTTCATTCAGCTCCGGTTCCCAACGATCAAGGCGAGTTACATGATCCCCCATGTTGTGCA
AAAAAGCGGTTAGCTCCTTCGGTCCTCCGATCGTTGTCAGAAGTAAGTTGGCCGCAGTGTTATCACTCAT
GGTTATGGCAGCACTGCATAATTCTCTTACTGTCATGCCATCCGTAAGATGCTTTTCTGTGACTGGTGAG
TACTCAACCAAGTCATTCTGAGAATAGTGTATGCGGCGACCGAGTTGCTCTTGCCCGGCGTCAATACGGG
ATAATACCGCGCCACATAGCAGAACTTTAAAAGTGCTCATCATTGGAAAACGTTCTTCGGGGCGAAAACT
CTCAAGGATCTTACCGCTGTTGAGATCCAGTTCGATGTAACCCACTCGTGCACCCAACTGATCTTCAGCA
TCTTTTACTTTCACCAGCGTTTCTGGGTGAGCAAAAACAGGAAGGCAAAATGCCGCAAAAAAGGGAATAA
GGGCGACACGGAAATGTTGAATACTCATACTCTTCCTTTTTCATTATTATTGAAGCATTTATCAGGGTTA
TTGTCTCATGAGCGGATACATATTTGAATGTATTTAGAAAAATAAACAAATAGGGGTTCCGCGCACATTT
CCCCGAAAAGTGCCACCTGACGTC
Features (pLannotate 1.2.2; 21 found; start..end, strand, type, name):
     28..80      -  misc_feature   bom (fragment): basis of mobility region from pBR322
    235..614     +  enhancer       CMV enhancer: human cytomegalovirus immediate early enhancer
    615..818     +  promoter       CMV promoter: human cytomegalovirus (CMV) immediate early promoter
    814..847     +  LTR            5' LTR (truncated) (fragment): truncated 5' long terminal repeat (LTR) from HIV-1
    863..881     +  promoter       T7 promoter: promoter for bacteriophage T7 RNA polymerase
    935..5353    +  CDS            NLRP1: NLRP1_HUMAN - Also known as CARD7, DEFCAP From Homo sapiens (Human).
   5415..5433    -  promoter       SP6 promoter: promoter for bacteriophage SP6 RNA polymerase
   5459..5683    +  polyA_signal   bGH poly(A) signal: bovine growth hormone polyadenylation signal
   5687..5708    +  promoter       SV40 promoter (fragment): SV40 enhancer and early promoter
   5729..6157    +  rep_origin     f1 ori (sequence partly withheld): f1 bacteriophage origin of replication; arrow indicates direction of (+) strand synthesis
   6171..6500    +  promoter       SV40 promoter: SV40 enhancer and early promoter
   6567..7358    +  CDS            neo: KKA2_KLEPN - Also known as kan, nptII. Experimental evidence at protein level: Swiss-Prot protein existence level 1. Resistance to kanamycin, neomycin, paromomycin, ribostamycin, butirosin and gentamicin B. From Klebsiella pneumoniae.
   7382..7540    +  CDS            ble (fragment): BLE_KLEPN - Experimental evidence at protein level: Swiss-Prot protein existence level 1. Binding protein with a strong affinity to the bleomycin family of antibiotics. Binds to CL990; an antimitotic-antibiotic compound. From Klebsiella pneumoniae.
   7535..7656    +  polyA_signal   SV40 poly(A) signal: SV40 polyadenylation signal
   7729..7745    -  protein_bind   lac operator: The lac repressor binds to the lac operator to inhibit transcription in E. coli. This inhibition can be relieved by adding lactose or isopropyl-β-D-thiogalactopyranoside (IPTG). lac repressor encoded by lacI
   7753..7783    -  promoter       lac promoter: promoter for the E. coli lac operon
   7798..7819    -  protein_bind   CAP binding site: CAP binding activates transcription in the presence of cAMP. E. coli catabolite activator protein
   7832..7924    -  CDS            lacI (fragment): lac repressor; lacI; The lac repressor binds to the lac operator to inhibit transcription in E. coli. This inhibition can be relieved by adding lactose or isopropyl-β-D-thiogalactopyranoside (IPTG).
   8107..8695    -  rep_origin     ori: high-copy-number ColE1/pMB1/pBR322/pUC origin of replication
   8866..9726    -  CDS            AmpR: β-lactamase; bla; confers resistance to ampicillin, carbenicillin, and related antibiotics
   9727..9831    -  promoter       AmpR promoter: bla
