[The description below was written by a language model from this plasmid's Addgene catalogue record and pLannotate feature annotations shown in this document.]
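Description:
pcDNA 3.1 LIC 6A NLRP1-FLAG S1213A is a mammalian expression plasmid of about 9.9 kb, built on a pcDNA3.1 derivative adapted for ligation-independent cloning. In E. coli it is maintained at high copy from a ColE1/pUC-type origin and selected with ampicillin through the β-lactamase gene and its native promoter. An f1 origin is also present. The backbone additionally carries a neomycin phosphotransferase cassette, driven by the SV40 enhancer/early promoter and terminated by an SV40 polyadenylation signal, which would allow G418 selection of stably transfected mammalian cells. Short annotated fragments such as bom, lacI, ble and a truncated HIV-1 LTR match appear to be backbone remnants or partial homology hits rather than functional modules.

The payload is the full-length human NLRP1 coding sequence, annotated as an open reading frame of roughly 4.4 kb. It sits downstream of the human cytomegalovirus immediate-early enhancer and promoter and is followed by the bovine growth hormone polyadenylation signal. T7 and SP6 phage promoters flank the insert. According to the catalogue record, the protein carries a C-terminal FLAG tag for detection or affinity purification, although the tag is not separately annotated in the feature table. The insert bears the S1213A substitution, which the depositor describes as abolishing autoprocessing within the FIIND domain, so the protein should remain as an uncleaved polypeptide. The construct is intended for expression in mammalian cells as an autoprocessing-deficient form of NLRP1, for example as a comparison to the autoprocessing-competent protein. The associated work concerns repression of NLRP1 inflammasome activation by DPP9.
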