Addgene plasmid #166804: pcDNA 3.1 LIC 6A NLRP1-FLAG S1213A
Purpose: Mammalian cell expression vector for FLAG-tagged NLRP1. The S1213A mutant is deficient in FIIND autoprocessing
Depositing lab: Hao Wu. Depositing organization: Boston Children's Hospital. Publication: DPP9 sequesters the C terminus of NLRP1 to repress inflammasome activation. Hollingsworth LR, Sharif H, Griswold AR, Fontana P, Mintseris J, Dagbay KB, Paulo JA, Gygi SP, Bachovchin DA, Wu H. Nature. 2021 Mar 17. pii: 10.1038/s41586-021-03350-4. doi: 10.1038/s41586-021-03350-4. PubMed 33731932.
Backbone
  Vector backbone: pcDNA3.1 LIC 6A
  Vector type: Mammalian Expression
Growth in bacteria
  Bacterial resistance: Ampicillin, 100 μg/mL
  Growth temperature: 37°C
  Growth strain: DH5alpha
  Copy number: High Copy
Gene/Insert
  Gene/Insert name: NLRP1
  Species: H. sapiens (human)
  Mutation: S1213A
  Entrez Gene: NLRP1 (a.k.a. AIADK, CARD7, CIDED, CLR17.1, DEFCAP, DEFCAP-L/S, JRRP, MSPC, NAC, NALP1, PP1044, SLEV1, VAMAS1)
  Promoter: CMV
  Tag / fusion protein: FLAG (C terminal on insert)
  Cloning method: Ligation Independent Cloning
  Sequencing primers: 5′ CMV F; 3′ BGHR
Terms and licenses: Academic/Nonprofit Terms; Industry Terms: Not Available to Industry
Depositor comments: Mammalian cell expression vector for FLAG-tagged NLRP1. The S1213A mutant is deficient in FIIND autoprocessing
How to cite: pcDNA 3.1 LIC 6A NLRP1-FLAG S1213A was a gift from Hao Wu (Addgene plasmid # 166804 ; http://n2t.net/addgene:166804 ; RRID:Addgene_166804)
