>Addgene plasmid #166804 | pcDNA 3.1 LIC 6A NLRP1-FLAG S1213A | depositor partial sequence | sequence record 323802 | Insert sequence
ATGGCTGGCGGAGCCTGGGGCCGCCTGGCCTGTTACTTGGAGTTCCTGAAGAAGGAGGAGCTGAAGGAGT
TCCAGCTTCTGCTCGCCAATAAAGCGCACTCCAGGAGCTCTTCGGGTGAGACACCCGCTCAGCCAGAGAA
GACGAGTGGCATGGAGGTGGCCTCGTACCTGGTGGCTCAGTATGGGGAGCAGCGGGCCTGGGACCTAGCC
CTCCATACCTGGGAGCAGATGGGGCTGAGGTCACTGTGCGCCCAAGCCCAGGAAGGGGCAGGCCACTCTC
CCTCATTCCCCTACAGCCCAAGTGAACCCCACCTGGGGTCTCCCAGCCAACCCACCTCCACCGCAGTGCT
AATGCCCTGGATCCATGAATTGCCGGCGGGGTGCACCCAGGGCTCAGAGAGAAGGGTTTTGAGACAGCTG
CCTGACACATCTGGACGCCGCTGGAGAGAAATCTCTGCCTCACTCCTCTACCAAGCTCTTCCAAGCTCCC
CAGACCATGAGTCTCCAAGCCAGGAGTCACCCAACGCCCCCACATCCACAGCAGTGCTGGGGAGCTGGGG
ATCCCCACCTCAGCCCAGCCTAGCACCCAGAGAGCAGGAGGCTCCTGGGACCCAATGGCCTCTGGATGAA
ACGTCAGGAATTTACTACACAGAAATCAGAGAAAGAGAGAGAGAGAAATCAGAGAAAGGCAGGCCCCCAT
GGGCAGCGGTGGTAGGAACGCCCCCACAGGCGCACACCAGCCTACAGCCCCACCACCACCCATGGGAGCC
TTCTGTGAGAGAGAGCCTCTGTTCCACATGGCCCTGGAAAAATGAGGATTTTAACCAAAAATTCACACAG
CTGCTACTTCTACAAAGACCTCACCCCAGAAGCCAAGATCCCCTGGTCAAGAGAAGCTGGCCTGATTATG
TGGAGGAGAATCGAGGACATTTAATTGAGATCAGAGACTTATTTGGCCCAGGCCTGGATACCCAAGAACC
TCGCATAGTCATACTGCAGGGGGCTGCTGGAATTGGGAAGTCAACACTGGCCAGGCAGGTGAAGGAAGCC
TGGGGGAGAGGCCAGCTGTATGGGGACCGCTTCCAGCATGTCTTCTACTTCAGCTGCAGAGAGCTGGCCC
AGTCCAAGGTGGTGAGTCTCGCTGAGCTCATCGGAAAAGATGGGACAGCCACTCCGGCTCCCATTAGACA
GATCCTGTCTAGGCCAGAGCGGCTGCTCTTCATCCTCGATGGTGTAGATGAGCCAGGATGGGTCTTGCAG
GAGCCGAGTTCTGAGCTCTGTCTGCACTGGAGCCAGCCACAGCCGGCGGATGCACTGCTGGGCAGTTTGC
TGGGGAAAACTATACTTCCCGAGGCATCCTTCCTGATCACGGCTCGGACCACAGCTCTGCAGAACCTCAT
TCCTTCTTTGGAGCAGGCACGTTGGGTAGAGGTCCTGGGGTTCTCTGAGTCCAGCAGGAAGGAATATTTC
TACAGATATTTCACAGATGAAAGGCAAGCAATTAGAGCCTTTAGGTTGGTCAAATCAAACAAAGAGCTCT
GGGCCCTGTGTCTTGTGCCCTGGGTGTCCTGGCTGGCCTGCACTTGCCTGATGCAGCAGATGAAGCGGAA
GGAAAAACTCACACTGACTTCCAAGACCACCACAACCCTCTGTCTACATTACCTTGCCCAGGCTCTCCAA
GCTCAGCCATTGGGACCCCAGCTCAGAGACCTCTGCTCTCTGGCTGCTGAGGGCATCTGGCAAAAAAAGA
CCCTTTTCAGTCCAGATGACCTCAGGAAGCATGGGTTAGATGGGGCCATCATCTCCACCTTCTTGAAGAT
GGGTATTCTTCAAGAGCACCCCATCCCTCTGAGCTACAGCTTCATTCACCTCTGTTTCCAAGAGTTCTTT
GCAGCAATGTCCTATGTCTTGGAGGATGAGAAGGGGAGAGGTAAACATTCTAATTGCATCATAGATTTGG
AAAAGACGCTAGAAGCATATGGAATACATGGCCTGTTTGGGGCATCAACCACACGTTTCCTATTGGGCCT
GTTAAGTGATGAGGGGGAGAGAGAGATGGAGAACATCTTTCACTGCCGGCTGTCTCAGGGGAGGAACCTG
ATGCAGTGGGTCCCGTCCCTGCAGCTGCTGCTGCAGCCACACTCTCTGGAGTCCCTCCACTGCTTGTACG
AGACTCGGAACAAAACGTTCCTGACACAAGTGATGGCCCATTTCGAAGAAATGGGCATGTGTGTAGAAAC
AGACATGGAGCTCTTAGTGTGCACTTTCTGCATTAAATTCAGCCGCCACGTGAAGAAGCTTCAGCTGATT
GAGGGCAGGCAGCACAGATCAACATGGAGCCCCACCATGGTAGTCCTGTTCAGGTGGGTCCCAGTCACAG
ATGCCTATTGGCAGATTCTCTTCTCCGTCCTCAAGGTCACCAGAAACCTGAAGGAGCTGGACCTAAGTGG
AAACTCGCTGAGCCACTCTGCAGTGAAGAGTCTTTGTAAGACCCTGAGACGCCCTCGCTGCCTCCTGGAG
ACCCTGCGGTTGGCTGGCTGTGGCCTCACAGCTGAGGACTGCAAGGACCTTGCCTTTGGGCTGAGAGCCA
ACCAGACCCTGACCGAGCTGGACCTGAGCTTCAATGTGCTCACGGATGCTGGAGCCAAACACCTTTGCCA
GAGACTGAGACAGCCGAGCTGCAAGCTACAGCGACTGCAGCTGGTCAGCTGTGGCCTCACGTCTGACTGC
TGCCAGGACCTGGCCTCTGTGCTTAGTGCCAGCCCCAGCCTGAAGGAGCTAGACCTGCAGCAGAACAACC
TGGATGACGTTGGCGTGCGACTGCTCTGTGAGGGGCTCAGGCATCCTGCCTGCAAACTCATACGCCTGGG
GCTGGACCAGACAACTCTGAGTGATGAGATGAGGCAGGAACTGAGGGCCCTGGAGCAGGAGAAACCTCAG
CTGCTCATCTTCAGCAGACGGAAACCAAGTGTGATGACCCCTACTGAGGGCCTGGATACGGGAGAGATGA
GTAATAGCACATCCTCACTCAAGCGGCAGAGACTCGGATCAGAGAGGGCGGCTTCCCATGTTGCTCAGGC
TAATCTCAAACTCCTGGACGTGAGCAAGATCTTCCCAATTGCTGAGATTGCAGAGGAAAGCTCCCCAGAG
GTAGTACCGGTGGAACTCTTGTGCGTGCCTTCTCCTGCCTCTCAAGGGGACCTGCATACGAAGCCTTTGG
GGACTGACGATGACTTCTGGGGCCCCACGGGGCCTGTGGCTACTGAGGTAGTTGACAAAGAAAAGAACTT
GTACCGAGTTCACTTCCCTGTAGCTGGCTCCTACCGCTGGCCCAACACGGGTCTCTGCTTTGTGATGAGA
GAAGCGGTGACCGTTGAGATTGAATTCTGTGTGTGGGACCAGTTCCTGGGTGAGATCAACCCACAGCACA
GCTGGATGGTGGCAGGGCCTCTGCTGGACATCAAGGCTGAGCCTGGAGCTGTGGAAGCTGTGCACCTCCC
TCACTTTGTGGCTCTCCAAGGGGGCCATGTGGACACATCCCTGTTCCAAATGGCCCACTTTAAAGAGGAG
GGGATGCTCCTGGAGAAGCCAGCCAGGGTGGAGCTGCATCACATAGTTCTGGAAAACCCCAGCTTCGCCC
CCTTGGGAGTCCTCCTGAAAATGATCCATAATGCCCTGCGCTTCATTCCCGTCACCTCTGTGGTGTTGCT
TTACCACCGCGTCCATCCTGAGGAAGTCACCTTCCACCTCTACCTGATCCCAAGTGACTGCTCCATTCGG
AAGGCCATAGATGATCTAGAAATGAAATTCCAGTTTGTGCGAATCCACAAGCCACCCCCGCTGACCCCAC
TTTATATGGGCTGTCGTTACACTGTGTCTGGGTCTGGTTCAGGGATGCTGGAAATACTCCCCAAGGAACT
GGAGCTCTGCTATCGAAGCCCTGGAGAAGACCAGCTGTTCTCGGAGTTCTACGTTGGCCACTTGGGATCA
GGGATCAGGCTGCAAGTGAAAGACAAGAAAGATGAGACTCTGGTGTGGGAGGCCTTGGTGAAACCAGGAG
ATCTCATGCCTGCAACTACTCTGATCCCTCCAGCCCGCATAGCCGTACCTTCACCTCTGGATGCCCCGCA
GTTGCTGCACTTTGTGGACCAGTATCGAGAGCAGCTGATAGCCCGAGTGACATCGGTGGAGGTTGTCTTG
GACAAACTGCATGGACAGGTGCTGAGCCAGGAGCAGTACGAGAGGGTGCTGGCTGAGAACACGAGGCCCA
GCCAGATGCGGAAGCTGTTCAGCTTGAGCCAGTCCTGGGACCGGAAGTGCAAAGATGGACTCTACCAAGC
CCTGAAGGAGACCCATCCTCACCTCATTATGGAACTCTGGGAGAAGGGCAGCAAAAAGGGACTCCTGCCA
CTCAGCAGCGACCCAGCTTTCTTGTACAAAGTGGTTGATATCGACTACAAGGACGATGACGACAAGTAG
